>Addgene plasmid #214998 | hTMEM115-TEV-3xHA-P2A-mScarlet HDR template | addgene full sequence | sequence record 429346 | Addgene NGS Result
CTACGCAGGATCCGGCGCAACAAACTTCTCTCTGCTGAAACAAGCCGGAGATGTCGAAGAGAATCCTGGA
CCGATGGTGAGCAAGGGCGAGGCAGTGATCAAGGAGTTCATGCGGTTCAAGGTGCACATGGAGGGCTCCA
TGAACGGCCACGAGTTCGAGATCGAGGGCGAGGGCGAGGGCCGCCCCTACGAGGGCACCCAGACCGCCAA
GCTGAAGGTGACCAAGGGTGGCCCCCTGCCCTTCTCCTGGGACATCCTGTCCCCTCAGTTCATGTACGGC
TCCAGGGCCTTCATCAAGCACCCCGCCGACATCCCCGACTACTATAAGCAGTCCTTCCCCGAGGGCTTCA
AGTGGGAGCGCGTGATGAACTTCGAGGACGGCGGCGCCGTGACCGTGACCCAGGACACCTCCCTGGAGGA
CGGCACCCTGATCTACAAGGTGAAGCTCCGCGGCACCAACTTCCCTCCTGACGGCCCCGTAATGCAGAAG
AAGACAATGGGCTGGGAAGCGTCCACCGAGCGGTTGTACCCCGAGGACGGCGTGCTGAAGGGCGACATTA
AGATGGCCCTGCGCCTGAAGGACGGCGGCCGCTACCTGGCGGACTTCAAGACCACCTACAAGGCCAAGAA
GCCCGTGCAGATGCCCGGCGCCTACAACGTCGACCGCAAGTTGGACATCACCTCCCACAACGAGGACTAC
ACCGTGGTGGAACAGTACGAACGCTCCGAGGGCCGCCACTCCACCGGCGGCATGGACGAGCTGTACAAGT
AACTCCAGACCACCTTGAGTGTGGCACCTCCCCTCCCAAGCCCCCCTTGACATCCTCTCAGCTACTCCAG
GGCACCTGACTGCTCTGAGGAGAGGGAAGAAGGCCTGCTGGGGCTTTCCATGGCCTTCTGCTGTTTCTCG
CCAACACTACCCAGGACTCTTGCTACCTGGTTCCAACTCCAGACAACCACTATGCCAGGCCCGGAGCCTC
TGAGGCATCGGCCAGTCCAGGCCCTCATCTGAGGTAAGAATGTACATCAGCTGGCAGCCCCAAGCAAGTG
GCTGCAGGGACACTGATGCCACAGCTCCTGGGCCGGCCCTCACATCTGAAACTGGTTGCCGAGAGCCCTG
AGCCAAGGCAAGGATTTGCCAAAAATGTTCTGGGGGCCCAGCAAATGCAGGAGCCGACCTGGGGCTGCAC
ATCCCTGCCCATCCCCAGAAAGACTGTTCCTGTCAGGAGGCTAGGTGGAGGCTCAGTGATGATAAGTCTG
CGATGGTGGATGCATGTGTCATGGTCATAGCTGTTTCCTGTGTGAAATTGTTATCCGCTCAGAGGGCACA
ATCCTATTCCGCGCTATCCGACAATCTCCAAGACATTAGGTGGAGTTCAGTTCGGCGTATGGCATATGTC
GCTGGAAAGAACATGTGAGCAAAAGGCCAGCAAAAGGCCAGGAACCGTAAAAAGGCCGCGTTGCTGGCGT
TTTTCCATAGGCTCCGCCCCCCTGACGAGCATCACAAAAATCGACGCTCAAGTCAGAGGTGGCGAAACCC
GACAGGACTATAAAGATACCAGGCGTTTCCCCCTGGAAGCTCCCTCGTGCGCTCTCCTGTTCCGACCCTG
CCGCTTACCGGATACCTGTCCGCCTTTCTCCCTTCGGGAAGCGTGGCGCTTTCTCATAGCTCACGCTGTA
GGTATCTCAGTTCGGTGTAGGTCGTTCGCTCCAAGCTGGGCTGTGTGCACGAACCCCCCGTTCAGCCCGA
CCGCTGCGCCTTATCCGGTAACTATCGTCTTGAGTCCAACCCGGTAAGACACGACTTATCGCCACTGGCA
GCAGCCACTGGTAACAGGATTAGCAGAGCGAGGTATGTAGGCGGTGCTACAGAGTTCTTGAAGTGGTGGC
CTAACTACGGCTACACTAGAAGAACAGTATTTGGTATCTGCGCTCTGCTGAAGCCAGTTACCTTCGGAAA
AAGAGTTGGTAGCTCTTGATCCGGCAAACAAACCACCGCTGGTAGCGGTGGTTTTTTTGTTTGCAAGCAG
CAGATTACGCGCAGAAAAAAAGGATCTCAAGAAGATCCTTTGATCTTTTCTACGGGGTCTGACGCTCTAT
TCAACAAAGCCGCCGTCCCGTCAAGTCAGCGTAAATGGGTAGGGGGCTTCAAATCGTCCTCGTGATACCA
ATTCGGAGCCTGCTTTTTTGTACAAACTTGTTGATAATGGCAATTCAAGGATCTTCACCTAGATCCTTTT
AAATTAAAAATGAAGTTTTAAATCAATCTAAAGTATATATGAGTAAACTTGGTCTGACAGTTACCAATGC
TTAATCAGTGAGGCACCTATCTCAGCGATCTGTCTATTTCGTTCATCCATAGTTGCCTGACTCCCCGTCG
TGTAGATAACTACGATACGGGAGGGCTTACCATCTGGCCCCAGTGCTGCAATGATACCGCGAGAGCCACG
CTCACCGGCTCCAGATTTATCAGCAATAAACCAGCCAGCCGGAAGGGCCGAGCGCAGAAGTGGTCCTGCA
ACTTTATCCGCCTCCATCCAGTCTATTAATTGTTGCCGGGAAGCTAGAGTAAGTAGTTCGCCAGTTAATA
GTTTGCGCAACGTTGTTGCCATTGCTACAGGCATCGTGGTGTCACGCTCGTCGTTTGGTATGGCTTCATT
CAGCTCCGGTTCCCAACGATCAAGGCGAGTTACATGATCCCCCATGTTGTGCAAAAAAGCGGTTAGCTCC
TTCGGTCCTCCGATCGTTGTCAGAAGTAAGTTGGCCGCAGTGTTATCACTCATGGTTATGGCAGCACTGC
ATAATTCTCTTACTGTCATGCCATCCGTAAGATGCTTTTCTGTGACTGGTGAGTACTCAACCAAGTCATT
CTGAGAATAGTGTATGCGGCGACCGAGTTGCTCTTGCCCGGCGTCAATACGGGATAATACCGCGCCACAT
AGCAGAACTTTAAAAGTGCTCATCATTGGAAAACGTTCTTCGGGGCGAAAACTCTCAAGGATCTTACCGC
TGTTGAGATCCAGTTCGATGTAACCCACTCGTGCACCCAACTGATCTTCAGCATCTTTTACTTTCACCAG
CGTTTCTGGGTGAGCAAAAACAGGAAGGCAAAATGCCGCAAAAAAGGGAATAAGGGCGACACGGAAATGT
TGAATACTCATACTCTTCCTTTTTCAATATTATTGAAGCATTTATCAGGGTTATTGTCTCATGAGCGGAT
ACATATTTGAATGTATTTAGAAAAATAAACAAATAGGGGTTCCGCGCACATTTCCCCGAAAAGTGCCAGA
TACCTGAAACAAAACCCATCGTACGGCCAAGGAAGTCTCCAATAACTGTGATCCACCACAAGCGCCAGGG
TTTTCCCAGTCACGACGTTGTAAAACGACGGCCAGTCATGCATAATCCGCACGCATCTGGAATAAGGAAG
TGCCATTCCGCCTGACCTCAGGAGAGGGGGAGAATTAATAACCCTTCCCTTGGATGTGATGCCAGCACCC
AGGCAGAAACTCCTGGAAACTCCAGAACTTGCCGTTCCACCCATCTGCCCTAGGGCACTAGTTCCACTGA
CCCTTAGATACCACCCTCAGAACCATTCCTGGTGGCTGGCCTCGTGGGCAGTCTGGCAGACACCCAGCTG
ACCTTCCCATCCCGGAGGTGCCTCAGCTATGGAGGGAAGATTCTTAGAGCCTTTGGGTTATCATTCTGAT
GGCAGAGTGGGTCCTAAACCAATCTCTGGGGAGTCCCAGGCTCTGCATGGTGAAGGGGAAACATAGGATT
CTGGGGGAGGAGTCTAGGTGGTACGGTGAGGAGTCAGCCTGCTGCGGAAGGGTAGAGGGCATGAGCCAAG
GCCAAACCCAGAGTGACCTTTCCTCTCTCCTCTGGCCCCAGGCAACTGGCACTCAAAGCCCTCAATGAGC
GGCTGAAGAGAGTGGAAGACCAGTCCATCTGGCCCAGCATGGATGATGATGAAGAGGAGTCTGGGGCCAA
GGTGGACAGCCCCCTGCCCTCAGACAAAGCTCCCACACCCCCAGGGAAGGGGGCTGCCCCAGAATCCAGT
CTAATCACCTTCGAGGCAGCTCCCCCGACGCTGGAAAACCTGTACTTCCAGGGCTACCCGTATGATGTTC
CGGATTACGCTGGCTATCCCTACGACGTGCCCGACTATGCCGGGTACCCCTATGACGTCCCAGA
Features (pLannotate 1.2.2; 8 found; start..end, strand, type, name):
     74..769     +  CDS            mScarlet-I: mScarlet-I is a basic (constitutively fluorescent) red fluorescent protein published in 2016, derived from synthetic construct. It is reported to be a rapidly-maturing monomer with moderate acid sensitivity.
   1472..2060    -  rep_origin     ori: high-copy-number ColE1/pMB1/pBR322/pUC origin of replication
   2177..2201    -  protein_bind   attB1: mutant version of attB; recombination site for the Gateway® BP reaction BP Clonase™
   2301..3161    -  CDS            AmpR: β-lactamase; bla; confers resistance to ampicillin, carbenicillin, and related antibiotics
   3162..3266    -  promoter       AmpR promoter: bla
   3353..3396    -  CDS            lacZα (fragment): LacZα fragment of β-galactosidase; lacZ fragment
   3890..4093    +  CDS            TMEM115 (fragment): TM115_HUMAN - Also known as PL6 From Homo sapiens (Human).
   4094..4112    +  CDS            TEV site (fragment): tobacco etch virus (TEV) protease recognition and cleavage site
