[The description below was written by a language model from this plasmid's Addgene catalogue record and pLannotate feature annotations shown in this document.]
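Description:
hTMEM115-TEV-3xHA-P2A-mScarlet HDR template is a donor plasmid for CRISPR-mediated homology-directed repair, built in the pTwist-Amp cloning backbone and intended for knock-in at the endogenous human TMEM115 (PL6) locus. It is maintained in E. coli as a high-copy plasmid through a ColE1/pUC-type origin and selected with ampicillin via the β-lactamase gene and its native bla promoter. An attB1 Gateway site and a short lacZα remnant are also annotated in the backbone and appear to be vector leftovers rather than functional parts of the design.

The insert carries no promoter of its own, because expression is meant to come from the native TMEM115 promoter after integration. The feature table identifies the 3′ end of the TMEM115 coding sequence running directly into a TEV protease site, and an mScarlet-I open reading frame a short distance downstream across the origin of the circular map. The 3xHA tag and P2A peptide named in the catalogue entry were not annotated, but would lie in the gap between the TEV site and mScarlet-I. The unannotated sequence flanking the cassette presumably provides the homology arms, although the record does not define their boundaries or lengths. After correct repair, TMEM115 is produced with a protease-cleavable C-terminal 3xHA epitope. The P2A ribosome-skipping sequence releases mScarlet-I as a separate cytosolic red fluorescent protein, which marks edited cells for fluorescence-based sorting instead of drug selection. The depositor notes that either of two guide RNAs can be paired with the template. The associated work concerns spatiotemporal proteomic profiling of cellular responses to NLRP3 agonists, though the record does not spell out how the tagged protein was used there.
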