Addgene plasmid #214998: hTMEM115-TEV-3xHA-P2A-mScarlet HDR template
Purpose: Endogenously tag human TMEM115 with a C-terminal 3xHA tag in addition to cytosolic mScarlet-I for cell sorting.
Depositing lab: Wade Harper. Depositing organization: Harvard Medical School. Publication: Spatiotemporal proteomic profiling of cellular responses to NLRP3 agonists. Hollingsworth LR, Veeraraghavan P, Paulo JA, Harper JW. bioRxiv 2024.04.19.590338 10.1101/2024.04.19.590338.
Backbone
  Vector backbone: pTwist-Amp
  Vector type: HDR template
  Selectable markers: mScarlet-I
Growth in bacteria
  Bacterial resistance: Ampicillin, 100 μg/mL
  Growth temperature: 37°C
  Growth strain: DH5alpha
  Copy number: High Copy
Gene/Insert
  Gene/Insert name: hTMEM115-TEV-3xHA-P2A-mScarlet HDR template
  Species: H. sapiens (human)
  Entrez Gene: TMEM115 (a.k.a. PL6)
  Promoter: None
  Tag / fusion protein: 3xHA (C terminal on insert)
  Cloning method: Unknown
  Sequencing primers: 5′ Unknown
Terms and licenses: Academic/Nonprofit Terms; Industry Terms: Not Available to Industry
Depositor comments: Use either of the following guides: GTCTGGAGTTACAGCGTCGGGGG or CCGCTCATTGAGTGCCTTCAGGG (in both cases, the PAM is the final GGG) . Additional data, code, and other details related to this work (Hollingsworth et al. 2024) are available at https://harperlab.pubpub.org/pub/nlrp3/.
How to cite: hTMEM115-TEV-3xHA-P2A-mScarlet HDR template was a gift from Wade Harper (Addgene plasmid # 214998 ; http://n2t.net/addgene:214998 ; RRID:Addgene_214998)
