>Addgene plasmid #214998 | hTMEM115-TEV-3xHA-P2A-mScarlet HDR template | depositor partial sequence | sequence record 419287 | Homology arms and tags
CAGGAGAGGGGGAGAATTAATAACCCTTCCCTTGGATGTGATGCCAGCACCCAGGCAGAAACTCCTGGAA
ACTCCAGAACTTGCCGTTCCACCCATCTGCCCTAGGGCACTAGTTCCACTGACCCTTAGATACCACCCTC
AGAACCATTCCTGGTGGCTGGCCTCGTGGGCAGTCTGGCAGACACCCAGCTGACCTTCCCATCCCGGAGG
TGCCTCAGCTATGGAGGGAAGATTCTTAGAGCCTTTGGGTTATCATTCTGATGGCAGAGTGGGTCCTAAA
CCAATCTCTGGGGAGTCCCAGGCTCTGCATGGTGAAGGGGAAACATAGGATTCTGGGGGAGGAGTCTAGG
TGGTACGGTGAGGAGTCAGCCTGCTGCGGAAGGGTAGAGGGCATGAGCCAAGGCCAAACCCAGAGTGACC
TTTCCTCTCTCCTCTGGCCCCAGGCAACTGGCACTCAAAGCCCTCAATGAGCGGCTGAAGAGAGTGGAAG
ACCAGTCCATCTGGCCCAGCATGGATGATGATGAAGAGGAGTCTGGGGCCAAGGTGGACAGCCCCCTGCC
CTCAGACAAAGCTCCCACACCCCCAGGGAAGGGGGCTGCCCCAGAATCCAGTCTAATCACCTTCGAGGCA
GCTCCCCCGACGCTGGAAAACCTGTACTTCCAGGGCTACCCGTATGATGTTCCGGATTACGCTGGCTATC
CCTACGACGTGCCCGACTATGCCGGGTACCCCTATGACGTCCCAGACTACGCAGGATCCGGCGCAACAAA
CTTCTCTCTGCTGAAACAAGCCGGAGATGTCGAAGAGAATCCTGGACCGATGGTGAGCAAGGGCGAGGCA
GTGATCAAGGAGTTCATGCGGTTCAAGGTGCACATGGAGGGCTCCATGAACGGCCACGAGTTCGAGATCG
AGGGCGAGGGCGAGGGCCGCCCCTACGAGGGCACCCAGACCGCCAAGCTGAAGGTGACCAAGGGTGGCCC
CCTGCCCTTCTCCTGGGACATCCTGTCCCCTCAGTTCATGTACGGCTCCAGGGCCTTCATCAAGCACCCC
GCCGACATCCCCGACTACTATAAGCAGTCCTTCCCCGAGGGCTTCAAGTGGGAGCGCGTGATGAACTTCG
AGGACGGCGGCGCCGTGACCGTGACCCAGGACACCTCCCTGGAGGACGGCACCCTGATCTACAAGGTGAA
GCTCCGCGGCACCAACTTCCCTCCTGACGGCCCCGTAATGCAGAAGAAGACAATGGGCTGGGAAGCGTCC
ACCGAGCGGTTGTACCCCGAGGACGGCGTGCTGAAGGGCGACATTAAGATGGCCCTGCGCCTGAAGGACG
GCGGCCGCTACCTGGCGGACTTCAAGACCACCTACAAGGCCAAGAAGCCCGTGCAGATGCCCGGCGCCTA
CAACGTCGACCGCAAGTTGGACATCACCTCCCACAACGAGGACTACACCGTGGTGGAACAGTACGAACGC
TCCGAGGGCCGCCACTCCACCGGCGGCATGGACGAGCTGTACAAGTAACTCCAGACCACCTTGAGTGTGG
CACCTCCCCTCCCAAGCCCCCCTTGACATCCTCTCAGCTACTCCAGGGCACCTGACTGCTCTGAGGAGAG
GGAAGAAGGCCTGCTGGGGCTTTCCATGGCCTTCTGCTGTTTCTCGCCAACACTACCCAGGACTCTTGCT
ACCTGGTTCCAACTCCAGACAACCACTATGCCAGGCCCGGAGCCTCTGAGGCATCGGCCAGTCCAGGCCC
TCATCTGAGGTAAGAATGTACATCAGCTGGCAGCCCCAAGCAAGTGGCTGCAGGGACACTGATGCCACAG
CTCCTGGGCCGGCCCTCACATCTGAAACTGGTTGCCGAGAGCCCTGAGCCAAGGCAAGGATTTGCCAAAA
ATGTTCTGGGGGCCCAGCAAATGCAGGAGCCGACCTGGGGCTGCACATCCCTGCCCATCCCCAGAAAGAC
TGTTCCTGTCAGG
